Addgene plasmid #101818: pCRRNA-G0-R20
Purpose: Repress mCherry and GFP independently, with different strengths
Depositing lab: David Bikard & Sven van Teeffelen. Depositing organization: Institut Pasteur. Publication: Tuning dCas9's ability to block transcription enables robust, noiseless knockdown of bacterial genes. Vigouroux A, Oldewurtel E, Cui L, Bikard D, van Teeffelen S. Mol Syst Biol. 2018 Mar 8;14(3):e7899. PubMed 29519933.
Backbone
  Vector backbone: pCRRNAcos
  Backbone size w/o insert (bp): 2870
  Vector type: CRISPR, Synthetic Biology
Growth in bacteria
  Bacterial resistance: Kanamycin, 50 μg/mL
  Growth temperature: 37°C
  Growth strain: DH5alpha
  Copy number: High Copy
Gene/Insert
  Gene/Insert name: crRNAs targeting GFP and mCherry
  gRNA/shRNA sequence: sfGFP crRNA: ATCGCACATCCTGGTCGCGACATTAAGA; mCherry crRNA: AGTTTGGCGGTCTGGGTGCCTTCATACGGA
  Species: Synthetic
  Promoter: Spy 1049
  Cloning method: Restriction Enzyme; 5′ cloning site Unknown (unknown if destroyed); 3′ cloning site Unknown (unknown if destroyed)
  Sequencing primers: 5′ TTACTTTGCAGGGCTTCCCAACC; 3′ TTTGATGCCTCTAGCACGCG
Terms and licenses: Academic/Nonprofit Terms; Industry Terms: Not Available to Industry
How to cite: pCRRNA-G0-R20 was a gift from David Bikard & Sven van Teeffelen (Addgene plasmid # 101818 ; http://n2t.net/addgene:101818 ; RRID:Addgene_101818)
