[The description below was written by a language model from this plasmid's Addgene catalogue record and pLannotate feature annotations shown in this document.]
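Description:
pCRRNA-G0-R20 is a small (about 2.9 kb) bacterial CRISPR plasmid built on the pCRRNAcos backbone and designed to program dCas9-mediated transcriptional repression of two fluorescent reporters at once. It replicates in E. coli from a high-copy ColE1/pUC-type origin and is selected with kanamycin through the neo (nptII) gene, which is followed by a lambda t0 terminator. A short Tn5 transposase fragment annotated next to the resistance gene is most likely a remnant of the marker's Tn5 origin rather than a functional element. The backbone also carries a fragment of the lambda cos site, a sequence that in intact form allows packaging into lambda phage particles. The two annotated sequence records, one from the depositor and one from repository sequencing, are the same length and show the same features in opposite orientations.

The payload is a minimal Streptococcus pyogenes CRISPR array: the native crRNA leader (the record names the promoter as Spy 1049) followed by three direct repeats that flank two spacers, one directed against sfGFP and one against mCherry. An rrnB T1 terminator lies upstream of the leader on the opposite strand. A tracrRNA annotation sits downstream of the array. The plasmid encodes no Cas9 or dCas9, so that protein must be provided by the host strain or another construct. After processing of the array transcript, each mature crRNA guides dCas9 to its reporter gene to block transcription. The stated purpose is to repress GFP and mCherry independently and with different strengths, in work on tuning dCas9 blocking to achieve graded, low-noise knockdown of bacterial genes. The "G0-R20" name presumably encodes the per-target guide design, but the record does not define it.
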