Features (pLannotate 1.2.2; 11 found; start..end, strand, type, name):
    134..212     -  misc_RNA       tracrRNA: trans-activating CRISPR RNA for the Streptococcus pyogenes CRISPR/Cas9 system
    333..368     -  repeat_region  DR: direct repeat for the Streptococcus pyogenes CRISPR/Cas system
    399..434     -  repeat_region  DR: direct repeat for the Streptococcus pyogenes CRISPR/Cas system
    465..500     -  repeat_region  DR: direct repeat for the Streptococcus pyogenes CRISPR/Cas system
    501..632     -  misc_feature   crRNA leader: crRNA leader sequence for the Streptococcus pyogenes CRISPR/Cas system
    662..748     +  terminator     rrnB T1 terminator: Escherichia coli rrnB; transcription terminator T1 from the E. coli rrnB gene
    763..986     -  misc_feature   cos (fragment): lambda cos site; allows packaging into phage lambda particles
   1133..1721    -  rep_origin     ori: high-copy-number ColE1/pMB1/pBR322/pUC origin of replication
   1809..1903    -  terminator     lambda t0 terminator: transcription terminator from phage lambda
   1937..2728    -  CDS            neo: KKA2_KLEPN - Also known as kan, nptII. Experimental evidence at protein level: Swiss-Prot protein existence level 1. Resistance to kanamycin, neomycin, paromomycin, ribostamycin, butirosin and gentamicin B. From Klebsiella pneumoniae.
   2760..2879    -  CDS            tnpA (fragment): TN5P_ECOLX - Also known as tnp. Experimental evidence at protein level: Swiss-Prot protein existence level 1. Mediates transposition of transposon Tn5 by a 'cut and paste' mechanism. First, the monomeric transposase binds the 19 bp inverted DNA repeats flanking the transposon. Then, dimerization of the DNA- bound transposase creates a synaptic DNA complex. After nicking of the first DNA strand, excision of the transposon proceeds through a series of intermediates. The transposase then mediates the insertion of the transposon at a new site by strand transfer. The activity of the wild- type tran
>Addgene plasmid #101818 | pCRRNA-G0-R20 | depositor full sequence | sequence record 192581 | pCRRNA-G0-R20 sequence 2936 bps
AAGATGGCAGCGCCTAAATGTAGAATGATAAAAGGATTAAGAGATTAATTTCCCTAAAAATGATAAAACA
AGCGTTTTGAAAGCGCTTGTTTTTTTGGTTTGCAGTCAGAGTAGAATAGAAGTATCAAAAAAAGCACCGA
CTCGGTGCCACTTTTTCAAGTTGATAACGGACTAGCCTTATTTTAACTTGCTATGCTGTTTTGAATGGTT
CCAACAAGATTATTTTATAACTTTTATAACAAATAATCAAGGAGAAATTCAAAGAAATTTATCAGCCATA
AAACAATACTTAATACTCATGAATTCAACTCAACAAGTCTCAGTGTGCTGAAGTTTTGGGACCATTCAAA
ACAGCATAGCTCTAAAACTCCGTATGAAGGCACCCAGACCGCCAAACTGTTTTGGGACCATTCAAAACAG
CATAGCTCTAAAACACTCTTAATGTCGCGACCAGGATGTGCGATGTTTTGGGACCATTCAAAACAGCATA
GCTCTAAAACCTCGTAGACTATTTTTGTCTAAAAAATTTCGTAATCGCACTATTTGTCTCAGCTAGACTT
CAGTCTTGAAAAGCCCCTGTATTACTGCATTTATTAAGAGTATTATACCATATTTTTAGTTATTAAGAAA
TAGGATCCCATGGTACGCGTGCTAGAGGCATCAAATAAAACGAAAGGCTCAGTCGAAAGACTGGGCCTTT
CGTTTTATCTGTTGTTTGTCGGTGAACGCTCTCCTGAGTAGGACAAATCCGCCGCCCTAGACCCTCCACG
CACGTTGTGATATGTAGATGATAATCATTATCACTTTACGGGTCCTTTCCGGTGATCCGACAGGTTACGG
GGCGGCGACCTCGCGGGTTTTCGCTATTTATGAAAATTTTCCGGTTTAAGGCGTTTCCGTTCTTCTTCGT
CATAACTTAATGTTTTTATTTAAAATACCCTCTGAAAAGAAAGGAAACGACAGGTGCTGAAAGCGAGGCT
TTTTGGGGCGTTCGGCTGCGGCGAGCGGTATCAGCTCACTCAAAGGCGGTAATACGGTTATCCACAGAAT
CAGGGGATAACGCAGGAAAGAACATGTGAGCAAAAGGCCAGCAAAAGGCCAGGAACCGTAAAAAGGCCGC
GTTGCTGGCGTTTTTCCATAGGCTCCGCCCCCCTGACGAGCATCACAAAAATCGACGCTCAAGTCAGAGG
TGGCGAAACCCGACAGGACTATAAAGATACCAGGCGTTTCCCCCTGGAAGCTCCCTCGTGCGCTCTCCTG
TTCCGACCCTGCCGCTTACCGGATACCTGTCCGCCTTTCTCCCTTCGGGAAGCGTGGCGCTTTCTCAATG
CTCACGCTGTAGGTATCTCAGTTCGGTGTAGGTCGTTCGCTCCAAGCTGGGCTGTGTGCACGAACCCCCC
GTTCAGCCCGACCGCTGCGCCTTATCCGGTAACTATCGTCTTGAGTCCAACCCGGTAAGACACGACTTAT
CGCCACTGGCAGCAGCCACTGGTAACAGGATTAGCAGAGCGAGGTATGTAGGCGGTGCTACAGAGTTCTT
GAAGTGGTGGCCTAACTACGGCTACACTAGAAGGACAGTATTTGGTATCTGCGCTCTGCTGAAGCCAGTT
ACCTTCGGAAAAAGAGTTGGTAGCTCTTGATCCGGCAAACAAACCACCGCTGGTAGCGGTGGTTTTTTTG
TTTGCAAGCAGCAGATTACGCGCAGAAAAAAAGGATCTCAAGAAGATCCTTTGATCTTTTCTACGGGGTC
TGACGCTCAGTGGAACGAAAACTCACGTTAAGGGATTTTGGTCATGACTAGTGCTTGGATTCTCACCAAT
AAAAAACGCCCGGCGGCAACCGAGCGTTCTGAACAAATCCAGATGGAGTTCTGAGGTCATTACTGGATCT
ATCAACAGGAGTCCAAGCGAGCTCTCGAACCCCAGAGTCCCGCTCAGAAGAACTCGTCAAGAAGGCGATA
GAAGGCGATGCGCTGCGAATCGGGAGCGGCGATACCGTAAAGCACGAGGAAGCGGTCAGCCCATTCGCCG
CCAAGCTCTTCAGCAATATCACGGGTAGCCAACGCTATGTCCTGATAGCGGTCCGCCACACCCAGCCGGC
CACAGTCGATGAATCCAGAAAAGCGGCCATTTTCCACCATGATATTCGGCAAGCAGGCATCGCCATGGGT
CACGACGAGATCCTCGCCGTCGGGCATGCGCGCCTTGAGCCTGGCGAACAGTTCGGCTGGCGCGAGCCCC
TGATGCTCTTCGTCCAGATCATCCTGATCGACAAGACCGGCTTCCATCCGAGTACGTGCTCGCTCGATGC
GATGTTTCGCTTGGTGGTCGAATGGGCAGGTAGCCGGATCAAGCGTATGCAGCCGCCGCATTGCATCAGC
CATGATGGATACTTTCTCGGCAGGAGCAAGGTGAGATGACAGGAGATCCTGCCCCGGCACTTCGCCCAAT
AGCAGCCAGTCCCTTCCCGCTTCAGTGACAACGTCGAGCACAGCTGCGCAAGGAACGCCCGTCGTGGCCA
GCCACGATAGCCGCGCTGCCTCGTCCTGCAGTTCATTCAGGGCACCGGACAGGTCGGTCTTGACAAAAAG
AACCGGGCGCCCCTGCGCTGACAGCCGGAACACGGCGGCATCAGAGCAGCCGATTGTCTGTTGTGCCCAG
TCATAGCCGAATAGCCTCTCCACCCAAGCGGCCGGAGAACCTGCGTGCAATCCATCTTGTTCAATCATGC
GAAACGATCCTCATCCTGTCTCTTGATCAGATCTTGATCCCCTGCGCCATCAGATCCTTGGCGGCAAGAA
AGCCATCCAGTTTACTTTGCAGGGCTTCCCAACCTTACCAGAGGGCGCCCCAGCTGGCAATTCCGACGTC
TAAGAAACCATTATTATCATGACATTAACCTATAAAAATAGGCGTATCACGAGGCCCTTTCGTCTT
