Features (pLannotate 1.2.2; 11 found; start..end, strand, type, name):
    232..351     +  CDS            tnpA (fragment): TN5P_ECOLX - Also known as tnp. Experimental evidence at protein level: Swiss-Prot protein existence level 1. Mediates transposition of transposon Tn5 by a 'cut and paste' mechanism. First, the monomeric transposase binds the 19 bp inverted DNA repeats flanking the transposon. Then, dimerization of the DNA- bound transposase creates a synaptic DNA complex. After nicking of the first DNA strand, excision of the transposon proceeds through a series of intermediates. The transposase then mediates the insertion of the transposon at a new site by strand transfer. The activity of the wild- type tran
    383..1174    +  CDS            neo: KKA2_KLEPN - Also known as kan, nptII. Experimental evidence at protein level: Swiss-Prot protein existence level 1. Resistance to kanamycin, neomycin, paromomycin, ribostamycin, butirosin and gentamicin B. From Klebsiella pneumoniae.
   1208..1302    +  terminator     lambda t0 terminator: transcription terminator from phage lambda
   1390..1978    +  rep_origin     ori: high-copy-number ColE1/pMB1/pBR322/pUC origin of replication
   2125..2348    +  misc_feature   cos (fragment): lambda cos site; allows packaging into phage lambda particles
   2363..2449    -  terminator     rrnB T1 terminator: Escherichia coli rrnB; transcription terminator T1 from the E. coli rrnB gene
   2479..2610    +  misc_feature   crRNA leader: crRNA leader sequence for the Streptococcus pyogenes CRISPR/Cas system
   2611..2646    +  repeat_region  DR: direct repeat for the Streptococcus pyogenes CRISPR/Cas system
   2677..2712    +  repeat_region  DR: direct repeat for the Streptococcus pyogenes CRISPR/Cas system
   2743..2778    +  repeat_region  DR: direct repeat for the Streptococcus pyogenes CRISPR/Cas system
   2899..41      +  misc_RNA       tracrRNA (across the origin): trans-activating CRISPR RNA for the Streptococcus pyogenes CRISPR/Cas9 system
>Addgene plasmid #101818 | pCRRNA-G0-R20 | addgene full sequence | sequence record 197182 | Addgene NGS Result
TAGTCCGTTATCAACTTGAAAAAGTGGCACCGAGTCGGTGCTTTTTTTGATACTTCTATTCTACTCTGAC
TGCAAACCAAAAAAACAAGCGCTTTCAAAACGCTTGTTTTATCATTTTTAGGGAAATTAATCTCTTAATC
CTTTTATCATTCTACATTTAGGCGCTGCCATCTTAAGACGAAAGGGCCTCGTGATACGCCTATTTTTATA
GGTTAATGTCATGATAATAATGGTTTCTTAGACGTCGGAATTGCCAGCTGGGGCGCCCTCTGGTAAGGTT
GGGAAGCCCTGCAAAGTAAACTGGATGGCTTTCTTGCCGCCAAGGATCTGATGGCGCAGGGGATCAAGAT
CTGATCAAGAGACAGGATGAGGATCGTTTCGCATGATTGAACAAGATGGATTGCACGCAGGTTCTCCGGC
CGCTTGGGTGGAGAGGCTATTCGGCTATGACTGGGCACAACAGACAATCGGCTGCTCTGATGCCGCCGTG
TTCCGGCTGTCAGCGCAGGGGCGCCCGGTTCTTTTTGTCAAGACCGACCTGTCCGGTGCCCTGAATGAAC
TGCAGGACGAGGCAGCGCGGCTATCGTGGCTGGCCACGACGGGCGTTCCTTGCGCAGCTGTGCTCGACGT
TGTCACTGAAGCGGGAAGGGACTGGCTGCTATTGGGCGAAGTGCCGGGGCAGGATCTCCTGTCATCTCAC
CTTGCTCCTGCCGAGAAAGTATCCATCATGGCTGATGCAATGCGGCGGCTGCATACGCTTGATCCGGCTA
CCTGCCCATTCGACCACCAAGCGAAACATCGCATCGAGCGAGCACGTACTCGGATGGAAGCCGGTCTTGT
CGATCAGGATGATCTGGACGAAGAGCATCAGGGGCTCGCGCCAGCCGAACTGTTCGCCAGGCTCAAGGCG
CGCATGCCCGACGGCGAGGATCTCGTCGTGACCCATGGCGATGCCTGCTTGCCGAATATCATGGTGGAAA
ATGGCCGCTTTTCTGGATTCATCGACTGTGGCCGGCTGGGTGTGGCGGACCGCTATCAGGACATAGCGTT
GGCTACCCGTGATATTGCTGAAGAGCTTGGCGGCGAATGGGCTGACCGCTTCCTCGTGCTTTACGGTATC
GCCGCTCCCGATTCGCAGCGCATCGCCTTCTATCGCCTTCTTGACGAGTTCTTCTGAGCGGGACTCTGGG
GTTCGAGAGCTCGCTTGGACTCCTGTTGATAGATCCAGTAATGACCTCAGAACTCCATCTGGATTTGTTC
AGAACGCTCGGTTGCCGCCGGGCGTTTTTTATTGGTGAGAATCCAAGCACTAGTCATGACCAAAATCCCT
TAACGTGAGTTTTCGTTCCACTGAGCGTCAGACCCCGTAGAAAAGATCAAAGGATCTTCTTGAGATCCTT
TTTTTCTGCGCGTAATCTGCTGCTTGCAAACAAAAAAACCACCGCTACCAGCGGTGGTTTGTTTGCCGGA
TCAAGAGCTACCAACTCTTTTTCCGAAGGTAACTGGCTTCAGCAGAGCGCAGATACCAAATACTGTCCTT
CTAGTGTAGCCGTAGTTAGGCCACCACTTCAAGAACTCTGTAGCACCGCCTACATACCTCGCTCTGCTAA
TCCTGTTACCAGTGGCTGCTGCCAGTGGCGATAAGTCGTGTCTTACCGGGTTGGACTCAAGACGATAGTT
ACCGGATAAGGCGCAGCGGTCGGGCTGAACGGGGGGTTCGTGCACACAGCCCAGCTTGGAGCGAACGACC
TACACCGAACTGAGATACCTACAGCGTGAGCTATGAGAAAGCGCCACGCTTCCCGAAGGGAGAAAGGCGG
ACAGGTATCCGGTAAGCGGCAGGGTCGGAACAGGAGAGCGCACGAGGGAGCTTCCAGGGGGAAACGCCTG
GTATCTTTATAGTCCTGTCGGGTTTCGCCACCTCTGACTTGAGCGTCGATTTTTGTGATGCTCGTCAGGG
GGGCGGAGCCTATGGAAAAACGCCAGCAACGCGGCCTTTTTACGGTTCCTGGCCTTTTGCTGGCCTTTTG
CTCACATGTTCTTTCCTGCGTTATCCCCTGATTCTGTGGATAACCGTATTACCGCCTTTGAGTGAGCTGA
TACCGCTCGCCGCAGCCGAACGCCCCAAAAAGCCTCGCTTTCAGCACCTGTCGTTTCCTTTCTTTTCAGA
GGGTATTTTAAATAAAAACATTAAGTTATGACGAAGAAGAACGGGAACGCCTTAAACCGGAAAATTTTCA
TAAATAGCGAAAACCCGCGAGGTCGCCGCCCCGTAACCTGTCGGATCACCGGAAAGGACCCGTAAAGTGA
TAATGATTATCATCTACATATCACAACGTGCGTGGAGGGTCTAGGGCGGCGGATTTGTCCTACTCAGGAG
AGCGTTCACCGACAAACAACAGATAAAACGAAAGGCCCAGTCTTTCGACTGAGCCTTTCGTTTTATTTGA
TGCCTCTAGCACGCGTACCATGGGATCCTATTTCTTAATAACTAAAAATATGGTATAATACTCTTAATAA
ATGCAGTAATACAGGGGCTTTTCAAGACTGAAGTCTAGCTGAGACAAATAGTGCGATTACGAAATTTTTT
AGACAAAAATAGTCTACGAGGTTTTAGAGCTATGCTGTTTTGAATGGTCCCAAAACATCGCACATCCTGG
TSGYKAMRWTAAKWKKGTTTTAGAGCTATGCTGTTTTGAATGGTCCCAAAACAGTTTGGCGGWGAGGGTG
CCTTCATACGGAGTTTTAGAGCTATGCTGTTTTGAATGGTCCCAAAACTTCAGCACACTGAGACTTGTTG
AGTTGAATTCATGAGTATTAAGTATTGTTTTATGGCTGATAAATTTCTTTGAATTTCTCCTTGATTATTT
GTTATAAAAGTTATAAAATAATCTTGTTGGAACCATTCAAAACAGCATAGCAAGTTAAAATAAGGC
