Features (pLannotate 1.2.2; 11 found; start..end, strand, type, name):
    132..210     -  misc_RNA       tracrRNA: trans-activating CRISPR RNA for the Streptococcus pyogenes CRISPR/Cas9 system
    331..366     -  repeat_region  DR: direct repeat for the Streptococcus pyogenes CRISPR/Cas system
    397..432     -  repeat_region  DR: direct repeat for the Streptococcus pyogenes CRISPR/Cas system
    463..498     -  repeat_region  DR: direct repeat for the Streptococcus pyogenes CRISPR/Cas system
    499..630     -  misc_feature   crRNA leader: crRNA leader sequence for the Streptococcus pyogenes CRISPR/Cas system
    660..746     +  terminator     rrnB T1 terminator: Escherichia coli rrnB; transcription terminator T1 from the E. coli rrnB gene
    761..984     -  misc_feature   cos (fragment): lambda cos site; allows packaging into phage lambda particles
   1131..1719    -  rep_origin     ori: high-copy-number ColE1/pMB1/pBR322/pUC origin of replication
   1807..1901    -  terminator     lambda t0 terminator: transcription terminator from phage lambda
   1935..2726    -  CDS            neo: KKA2_KLEPN - Also known as kan, nptII. Experimental evidence at protein level: Swiss-Prot protein existence level 1. Resistance to kanamycin, neomycin, paromomycin, ribostamycin, butirosin and gentamicin B. From Klebsiella pneumoniae.
   2758..2877    -  CDS            tnpA (fragment): TN5P_ECOLX - Also known as tnp. Experimental evidence at protein level: Swiss-Prot protein existence level 1. Mediates transposition of transposon Tn5 by a 'cut and paste' mechanism. First, the monomeric transposase binds the 19 bp inverted DNA repeats flanking the transposon. Then, dimerization of the DNA- bound transposase creates a synaptic DNA complex. After nicking of the first DNA strand, excision of the transposon proceeds through a series of intermediates. The transposase then mediates the insertion of the transposon at a new site by strand transfer. The activity of the wild- type tran
>Addgene plasmid #101818 | pCRRNA-G0-R20 Sequencing Result | analyzer sequence | sequence record 201205
GATGGCAGCGCCTAAATGTAGAATGATAAAAGGATTAAGAGATTAATTTCCCTAAAAATGATAAAACAAG
CGTTTTGAAAGCGCTTGTTTTTTTGGTTTGCAGTCAGAGTAGAATAGAAGTATCAAAAAAAGCACCGACT
CGGTGCCACTTTTTCAAGTTGATAACGGACTAGCCTTATTTTAACTTGCTATGCTGTTTTGAATGGTTCC
AACAAGATTATTTTATAACTTTTATAACAAATAATCAAGGAGAAATTCAAAGAAATTTATCAGCCATAAA
ACAATACTTAATACTCATGAATTCAACTCAACAAGTCTCAGTGTGCTGAAGTTTTGGGACCATTCAAAAC
AGCATAGCTCTAAAACTCCGTATGAAGGCACCCAGACCGCCAAACTGTTTTGGGACCATTCAAAACAGCA
TAGCTCTAAAACACTCTTAATGTCGCGACCAGGATGTGCGATGTTTTGGGACCATTCAAAACAGCATAGC
TCTAAAACCTCGTAGACTATTTTTGTCTAAAAAATTTCGTAATCGCACTATTTGTCTCAGCTAGACTTCA
GTCTTGAAAAGCCCCTGTATTACTGCATTTATTAAGAGTATTATACCATATTTTTAGTTATTAAGAAATA
GGATCCCATGGTACGCGTGCTAGAGGCATCAAATAAAACGAAAGGCTCAGTCGAAAGACTGGGCCTTTCG
TTTTATCTGTTGTTTGTCGGTGAACGCTCTCCTGAGTAGGACAAATCCGCCGCCCTAGACCCTCCACGCA
CGTTGTGATATGTAGATGATAATCATTATCACTTTACGGGTCCTTTCCGGTGATCCGACAGGTTACGGGG
CGGCGACCTCGCGGGTTTTCGCTATTTATGAAAATTTTCCGGTTTAAGGCGTTCCCGTTCTTCTTCGTCA
TAACTTAATGTTTTTATTTAAAATACCCTCTGAAAAGAAAGGAAACGACAGGTGCTGAAAGCGAGGCTTT
TTGGGGCGTTCGGCTGCGGCGAGCGGTATCAGCTCACTCAAAGGCGGTAATACGGTTATCCACAGAATCA
GGGGATAACGCAGGAAAGAACATGTGAGCAAAAGGCCAGCAAAAGGCCAGGAACCGTAAAAAGGCCGCGT
TGCTGGCGTTTTTCCATAGGCTCCGCCCCCCTGACGAGCATCACAAAAATCGACGCTCAAGTCAGAGGTG
GCGAAACCCGACAGGACTATAAAGATACCAGGCGTTTCCCCCTGGAAGCTCCCTCGTGCGCTCTCCTGTT
CCGACCCTGCCGCTTACCGGATACCTGTCCGCCTTTCTCCCTTCGGGAAGCGTGGCGCTTTCTCATAGCT
CACGCTGTAGGTATCTCAGTTCGGTGTAGGTCGTTCGCTCCAAGCTGGGCTGTGTGCACGAACCCCCCGT
TCAGCCCGACCGCTGCGCCTTATCCGGTAACTATCGTCTTGAGTCCAACCCGGTAAGACACGACTTATCG
CCACTGGCAGCAGCCACTGGTAACAGGATTAGCAGAGCGAGGTATGTAGGCGGTGCTACAGAGTTCTTGA
AGTGGTGGCCTAACTACGGCTACACTAGAAGGACAGTATTTGGTATCTGCGCTCTGCTGAAGCCAGTTAC
CTTCGGAAAAAGAGTTGGTAGCTCTTGATCCGGCAAACAAACCACCGCTGGTAGCGGTGGTTTTTTTGTT
TGCAAGCAGCAGATTACGCGCAGAAAAAAAGGATCTCAAGAAGATCCTTTGATCTTTTCTACGGGGTCTG
ACGCTCAGTGGAACGAAAACTCACGTTAAGGGATTTTGGTCATGACTAGTGCTTGGATTCTCACCAATAA
AAAACGCCCGGCGGCAACCGAGCGTTCTGAACAAATCCAGATGGAGTTCTGAGGTCATTACTGGATCTAT
CAACAGGAGTCCAAGCGAGCTCTCGAACCCCAGAGTCCCGCTCAGAAGAACTCGTCAAGAAGGCGATAGA
AGGCGATGCGCTGCGAATCGGGAGCGGCGATACCGTAAAGCACGAGGAAGCGGTCAGCCCATTCGCCGCC
AAGCTCTTCAGCAATATCACGGGTAGCCAACGCTATGTCCTGATAGCGGTCCGCCACACCCAGCCGGCCA
CAGTCGATGAATCCAGAAAAGCGGCCATTTTCCACCATGATATTCGGCAAGCAGGCATCGCCATGGGTCA
CGACGAGATCCTCGCCGTCGGGCATGCGCGCCTTGAGCCTGGCGAACAGTTCGGCTGGCGCGAGCCCCTG
ATGCTCTTCGTCCAGATCATCCTGATCGACAAGACCGGCTTCCATCCGAGTACGTGCTCGCTCGATGCGA
TGTTTCGCTTGGTGGTCGAATGGGCAGGTAGCCGGATCAAGCGTATGCAGCCGCCGCATTGCATCAGCCA
TGATGGATACTTTCTCGGCAGGAGCAAGGTGAGATGACAGGAGATCCTGCCCCGGCACTTCGCCCAATAG
CAGCCAGTCCCTTCCCGCTTCAGTGACAACGTCGAGCACAGCTGCGCAAGGAACGCCCGTCGTGGCCAGC
CACGATAGCCGCGCTGCCTCGTCCTGCAGTTCATTCAGGGCACCGGACAGGTCGGTCTTGACAAAAAGAA
CCGGGCGCCCCTGCGCTGACAGCCGGAACACGGCGGCATCAGAGCAGCCGATTGTCTGTTGTGCCCAGTC
ATAGCCGAATAGCCTCTCCACCCAAGCGGCCGGAGAACCTGCGTGCAATCCATCTTGTTCAATCATGCGA
AACGATCCTCATCCTGTCTCTTGATCAGATCTTGATCCCCTGCGCCATCAGATCCTTGGCGGCAAGAAAG
CCATCCAGTTTACTTTGCAGGGCTTCCCAACCTTACCAGAGGGCGCCCCAGCTGGCAATTCCGACGTCTA
AGAAACCATTATTATCATGACATTAACCTATAAAAATAGGCGTATCACGAGGCCCTTTCGTCTTAA
